>Addgene plasmid #163101 | pRD198 | depositor full sequence | sequence record 316019 | pRD198 sequence 6245 bps
ATCGATGCATAATGTGCCTGTCAAATGGACGAAGCAGGGATTCTGCAAACCCTATGCTACTCCGTCAAGC
CGTCAATTGTCTGATTCGTTACCAATTATGACAACTTGACGGCTACATCATTCACTTTTTCTTCACAACC
GGCACGGAACTCGCTCGGGCTGGCCCCGGTGCATTTTTTAAATACCCGCGAGAAATAGAGTTGATCGTCA
AAACCAACATTGCGACCGACGGTGGCGATAGGCATCCGGGTGGTGCTCAAAAGCAGCTTCGCCTGGCTGA
TACGTTGGTCCTCGCGCCAGCTTAAGACGCTAATCCCTAACTGCTGGCGGAAAAGATGTGACAGACGCGA
CGGCGACAAGCAAACATGCTGTGCGACGCTGGCGATATCAAAATTGCTGTCTGCCAGGTGATCGCTGATG
TACTGACAAGCCTCGCGTACCCGATTATCCATCGGTGGATGGAGCGACTCGTTAATCGCTTCCATGCGCC
GCAGTAACAATTGCTCAAGCAGATTTATCGCCAGCAGCTCCGAATAGCGCCCTTCCCCTTGCCCGGCGTT
AATGATTTGCCCAAACAGGTCGCTGAAATGCGGCTGGTGCGCTTCATCCGGGCGAAAGAACCCCGTATTG
GCAAATATTGACGGCCAGTTAAGCCATTCATGCCAGTAGGCGCGCGGACGAAAGTAAACCCACTGGTGAT
ACCATTCGCGAGCCTCCGGATGACGACCGTAGTGATGAATCTCTCCTGGCGGGAACAGCAAAATATCACC
CGGTCGGCAAACAAATTCTCGTCCCTGATTTTTCACCACCCCCTGACCGCGAATGGTGAGATTGAGAATA
TAACCTTTCATTCCCAGCGGTCGGTCGATAAAAAAATCGAGATAACCGTTGGCCTCAATCGGCGTTAAAC
CCGCCACCAGATGGGCATTAAACGAGTATCCCGGCAGCAGGGGATCATTTTGCGCTTCAGCCATACTTTT
CATACTCCCGCCATTCAGAGAAGAAACCAATTGTCCATATTGCATCAGACATTGCCGTCACTGCGTCTTT
TACTGGCTCTTCTCGCTAACCAAACCGGTAACCCCGCTTATTAAAAGCATTCTGTAACAAAGCGGGACCA
AAGCCATGACAAAAACGCGTAACAAAAGTGTCTATAATCACGGCAGAAAAGTCCACATTGATTATTTGCA
CGGCGTCACACTTTGCTATGCCATAGCATTTTTATCCATAAGATTAGCGGATCCTACCTGACGCTTTTTA
TCGCAACTCTCTACTGTTTCTCCATACCCGTTTTTTTGGGCTAGCGAATTCGAGCTCAGGAGTGTGAAAT
GCATAGTAAAGGAGAAGAACTTTTCACTGGAGTTGTCCCAATTCTTGTTGAATTAGATGGTGATGTTAAT
GGGCACAAATTTTCTGTCAGTGGAGAGGGTGAAGGTGATGCAACATACGGAAAACTTACCCTTAAATTTA
TTTGCACTACTGGAAAACTACCTGTTCCATGGCCAACACTTGTCACTACTTTCGCGTATGGTCTTCAATG
CTTTGCGAGATACCCAGATCATATGAAACAGCATGACTTTTTCAAGAGTGCCATGCCCGAAGGTTATGTA
CAGGAAAGAACTATATTTTTCAAAGATGACGGGAACTACAAGACACGTGCTGAAGTCAAGTTTGAAGGTG
ATACCCTTGTTAATAGAATCGAGTTAAAAGGTATTGATTTTAAAGAAGATGGAAACATTCTTGGACACAA
ATTGGAATACAACTATAACTCACACAATGTATACATCATGGCAGACAAACAAAAGAATGGAATCAAAGTT
AACTTCAAAATTAGACACAACATTGAAGATGGAAGCGTTCAACTAGCAGACCATTATCAACAAAATACTC
CAATTGGCGATGGCCCTGTCCTTTTACCAGACAACCATTACCTGTCCACACAATCTAAACTTTCGAAAGA
TCCCAACGAAAAGAGAGACCACATGGTCCTTCTTGAGTTTGTAACAGCTGCTGGGATTACACATGGCATG
GATGAACTATACAAAGCTGCCGTTAAATCTGGCACCAAAGCTAAACGTGCTCAGCGTCCGGCAAAATATA
GCTACGTTGACGAAAACGGCGAAACTAAAACCTGGACTGGCCAAGGCCGTACTCCAGCTGTAATCAAAAA
AGCAATGGATGAGCAAGGTAAATCCCTCGACGATTTCCTGATCAAGCAATAAAGCTCTAGAGTCGACCTG
CAGGCATGCAAGCTTGGCTGTTTTGGCGGATGAGAGAAGATTTTCAGCCTGATACAGATTAAATCAGAAC
GCAGAAGCGGTCTGATAAAACAGAATTTGCCTGGCGGCAGTAGCGCGGTGGTCCCACCTGACCCCATGCC
GAACTCAGAAGTGAAACGCCGTAGCGCCGATGGTAGTGTGGGGTCTCCCCATGCGAGAGTAGGGAACTGC
CAGGCATCAAATAAAACGAAAGGCTCAGTCGAAAGACTGGGCCTTTCGTTTTATCTGTTGTTTGTCGGTG
AACGCTCTCCTGAGTAGGACAAATCCGCCGGGAGCGGATTTGAACGTTGCGAAGCAACGGCCCGGAGGGT
GGCGGGCAGGACGCCCGCCATAAACTGCCAGGCATCAAATTAAGCAGAAGGCCATCCTGACGGATGGCCT
TTTTGCGTTTCTACAAACTCTTTTGTTTATTTTTCTAAATACATTCAAATATGTATCCGCTCATGAGACA
ATAACCCTGATAAATGCTTCAATAATATTGAAAAAGGAAGAGTATGAGTATTCAACATTTCCGTGTCGCC
CTTATTCCCTTTTTTGCGGCATTTTGCCTTCCTGTTTTTGCTCACCCAGAAACGCTGGTGAAAGTAAAAG
ATGCTGAAGATCAGTTGGGGCAAACTATTAACTGGCGAACTACTTACTCTAGCTTCCCGGCAACAATTAA
TAGACTGGATGGAGGCGGATAAAGTTGCAGGACCACTTCTGCGCTCGGCCCTTCCGGCTGGCTGGTTTAT
TGCTGATAAATCTGGAGCCGGTGAGCGTGGGTCTCGCGGTATCATTGCAGCACTGGGGCCAGATGGTAAG
CCCTCCCGTATCGTAGTTATCTACACGACGGGGAGTCAGGCAACTATGGATGAACGAAATAGACAGATCG
CTGAGATAGGTGCCTCACTGATTAAGCATTGGTAACTGTCAGACCAAGTTTACTCATATATACTTTAGAT
TGATT
[125 nt withheld, positions 3226-3350]
C
[141 nt withheld, positions 3352-3492]
CCTTTGACGTTGGAGTCCACGTTCTTTAATAGTGGACTCTTGTTCCAAACTTGAACAACACTCAACCCTA
TCTCGGGCTATTCTTTTGATTTATAAGGGATTTTGCCGATTTCGGCCTATTGGTTAAAAAATGAGCTGAT
TTAACAAAAATTTAACGCGAATTTTAACAAAATATTAACGTTTACAATTTAAAAGGATCTAGGTGAAGAT
CCTTTTTGATAATCTCATGACCAAAATCCCTTAACGTGAGTTTTCGTTCCACTGAGCGTCAGACCCCGTA
GAAAAGATCAAAGGATCTTCTTGAGATCCTTTTTTTCTGCGCGTAATCTGCTGCTTGCAAACAAAAAAAC
CACCGCTACCAGCGGTGGTTTGTTTGCCGGATCAAGAGCTACCAACTCTTTTTCCGAAGGTAACTGGCTT
CAGCAGAGCGCAGATACCAAATACTGTCCTTCTAGTGTAGCCGTAGTTAGGCCACCACTTCAAGAACTCT
GTAGCACCGCCTACATACCTCGCTCTGCTAATCCTGTTACCAGTCAGGCATTTGAGAAGCACACGGTCAC
ACTGCTTCCGGTAGTCAATAAACCGGTAAACCAGCAATAGACATAAGCGGCTATTTAACGACCCTGCCCT
GAACCGACGACCGGGTCGAATTTGCTTTCGAATTTCTGCCATTCATCCGCTTATTATCACTTATTCAGGC
GTAGCACCAGGCGTTTAAGGGCACCAATAACTGCCTTAAAAAAATTACGCCCCGCCCTGCCACTCATCGC
AGTACTGTTGTAATTCATTAAGCATTCTGCCGACATGGAAGCCATCACAGACGGCATGATGAACCTGAAT
CGCCAGCGGCATCAGCACCTTGTCGCCTTGCGTATAATATTTGCCCATGGTGAAAACGGGGGCGAAGAAG
TTGTCCATATTGGCCACGTTTAAATCAAAACTGGTGAAACTCACCCAGGGATTGGCTGAGACGAAAAACA
TATTCTCAATAAACCCTTTAGGGAAATAGGCCAGGTTTTCACCGTAACACGCCACATCTTGCGAATATAT
GTGTAGAAACTGCCGGAAATCGTCGTGGTATTCACTCCAGAGCGATGAAAACGTTTCAGTTTGCTCATGG
AAAACGGTGTAACAAGGGTGAACACTATCCCATATCACCAGCTCACCGTCTTTCATTGCCATACGGAATT
CCGGATGAGCATTCATCAGGCGGGCAAGAATGTGAATAAAGGCCGGATAAAACTTGTGCTTATTTTTCTT
TACGGTCTTTAAAAAGGCCGTAATATCCAGCTGAACGGTCTGGTTATAGGTACATTGAGCAACTGACTGA
AATGCCTCAAAATGTTCTTTACGATGCCATTGGGATATATCAACGGTGGTATATCCAGTGATTTTTTTCT
CCATTTTAGCTTCCTTAGCTCCTGAAAATCTCGATAACTCAAAAAATACGCCCGGTAGTGATCTTATTTC
ATTATGGTGAAAGTTGGAACCTCTTACGTGCCGATCAACGTCTCATTTTCGCCAAAAGTTGGCCCAGGGC
TTCCCGGTATCAACAGGGACACCAGGATTTATTTATTCTGCGAAGTGATCTTCCGTCACAGGTATTTATT
CGGCGCAAAGTGCGTCGGGTGATGCTGCCAACTTACTGATTTAGTGTATGATGGTGTTTTTGAGGTGCTC
CAGTGGCTTCTGTTTCTATCAGCTGTCCCTCCTGTTCAGCTACTGACGGGGTGGTGCGTAACGGCAAAAG
CACCGCCGGACATCAGCGCTAGCGGAGTGTATACTGGCTTACTATGTTGGCACTGATGAGGGTGTCAGTG
AAGTGCTTCATGTGGCAGGAGAAAAAAGGCTGCACCGGTGCGTCAGCAGAATATGTGATACAGGATATAT
TCCGCTTCCTCGCTCACTGACTCGCTACGCTCGGTCGTTCGACTGCGGCGAGCGGAAATGGCTTACGAAC
GGGGCGGAGATTTCCTGGAAGATGCCAGGAAGATACTTAACAGGGAAGTGAGAGGGCCGCGGCAAAGCCG
TTTTTCCATAGGCTCCGCCCCCCTGACAAGCATCACGAAATCTGACGCTCAAATCAGTGGTGGCGAAACC
CGACAGGACTATAAAGATACCAGGCGTTTCCCCCTGGCGGCTCCCTCGTGCGCTCTCCTGTTCCTGCCTT
TCGGTTTACCGGTGTCATTCCGCTGTTATGGCCGCGTTTGTCTCATTCCACGCCTGACACTCAGTTCCGG
GTAGGCAGTTCGCTCCAAGCTGGACTGTATGCACGAACCCCCCGTTCAGTCCGACCGCTGCGCCTTATCC
GGTAACTATCGTCTTGAGTCCAACCCGGAAAGACATGCAAAAGCACCACTGGCAGCAGCCACTGGTAATT
GATTTAGAGGAGTTAGTCTTGAAGTCATGCGCCGGTTAAGGCTAAACTGAAAGGACAAGTTTTGGTGACT
GCGCTCCTCCAAGCCAGTTACCTCGGTTCAAAGAGTTGGTAGCTCAGAGAACCTTCGAAAAACCGCCCTG
CAAGGCGGTTTTTTCGTTTTCAGAGCAAGAGATTACGCGCAGACCAAAACGATCTCAAGAAGATCATCTT
ATTAATCAGATAAAATATTTGCTCATGAGCCCGAAGTGGCGAGCCCGATCTTCCCCATCGGTGATGTCGG
CGATATAGGCGCCAGCAACCGCACCTGTGGCGCCGGTGATGCCGGCCACGATGCGTCCGGCGTAGAGGAT
CTGCTCATGTTTGACAGCTTATC
Features (pLannotate 1.2.2; 20 found; start..end, strand, type, name):
     96..974     -  CDS            araC: L-arabinose regulatory protein; araC
   1001..1285    +  promoter       araBAD promoter: araBAD; promoter of the L-arabinose operon of E. coli; the araC regulatory gene is transcribed in the opposite direction (Guzman et al., 1995)
   1335..2045    +  CDS            GFPmut2: GFPmut2 is a basic (constitutively fluorescent) green fluorescent protein published in 1996, derived from Aequorea victoria. It is reported to be a very rapidly-maturing weak dimer.
   2016..2219    +  CDS            hns (fragment): HNS_ECOLI - Also known as bglY From Escherichia coli (strain K12).
   2225..2255    +  misc_feature   MCS (fragment): pUC18/19 multiple cloning site
   2339..2454    +  ncRNA          5S rRNA: Accession: RF00001 - 5S ribosomal RNA
   2458..2544    +  terminator     rrnB T1 terminator: Escherichia coli rrnB; transcription terminator T1 from the E. coli rrnB gene
   2636..2663    +  terminator     rrnB T2 terminator: transcription terminator T2 from the E. coli rrnB gene
   2682..2773    +  promoter       AmpR promoter: bla
   2774..2889    +  CDS            AmpR (fragment): β-lactamase; bla; confers resistance to ampicillin, carbenicillin, and related antibiotics
   2890..3184    +  CDS            bla(M) (fragment): β-lactamase lacking the signal sequence; bla(M); allows cytosolic expression of β-lactamase
   3227..3682    +  rep_origin     f1 ori (sequence partly withheld): f1 bacteriophage origin of replication; arrow indicates direction of (+) strand synthesis
   3793..4026    +  rep_origin     ori (fragment): high-copy-number ColE1/pMB1/pBR322/pUC origin of replication
   4237..4896    -  CDS            CmR: chloramphenicol acetyltransferase; cat; confers resistance to chloramphenicol
   4897..4999    -  promoter       cat promoter: promoter of the E. coli cat gene encoding chloramphenicol acetyltransferase
   5120..5263    +  mobile_element IS1 (fragment): prokaryotic transposable element IS1
   5382..5437    -  rep_origin     RSF ori (fragment): Plasmids containing the RSF 1030 origin of replication can be propagated in E. coli cells that contain additional plasmids with compatible origins.
   5525..6070    -  rep_origin     p15A ori: Plasmids containing the medium-copy-number p15A origin of replication can be propagated in E. coli cells that contain a second plasmid with the ColE1 origin.
   6103..6223    -  CDS            TcR (fragment): tetracycline efflux protein; tet; confers resistance to tetracycline
   6233..6       +  promoter       tet promoter (fragment) (across the origin): E. coli promoter for tetracycline efflux protein gene
