>Addgene plasmid #163101 | pRD198 | addgene full sequence | sequence record 321842 | Addgene NGS Result
ATCGATGCATAATGTGCCTGTCAAATGGACGAAGCAGGGATTCTGCAAACCCTATGCTACTCCGTCAAGC
CGTCAATTGTCTGATTCGTTACCAATTATGACAACTTGACGGCTACATCATTCACTTTTTCTTCACAACC
GGCACGGAACTCGCTCGGGCTGGCCCCGGTGCATTTTTTAAATACCCGCGAGAAATAGAGTTGATCGTCA
AAACCAACATTGCGACCGACGGTGGCGATAGGCATCCGGGTGGTGCTCAAAAGCAGCTTCGCCTGGCTGA
TACGTTGGTCCTCGCGCCAGCTTAAGACGCTAATCCCTAACTGCTGGCGGAAAAGATGTGACAGACGCGA
CGGCGACAAGCAAACATGCTGTGCGACGCTGGCGATATCAAAATTGCTGTCTGCCAGGTGATCGCTGATG
TACTGACAAGCCTCGCGTACCCGATTATCCATCGGTGGATGGAGCGACTCGTTAATCGCTTCCATGCGCC
GCAGTAACAATTGCTCAAGCAGATTTATCGCCAGCAGCTCCGAATAGCGCCCTTCCCCTTGCCCGGCGTT
AATGATTTGCCCAAACAGGTCGCTGAAATGCGGCTGGTGCGCTTCATCCGGGCGAAAGAACCCCGTATTG
GCAAATATTGACGGCCAGTTAAGCCATTCATGCCAGTAGGCGCGCGGACGAAAGTAAACCCACTGGTGAT
ACCATTCGCGAGCCTCCGGATGACGACCGTAGTGATGAATCTCTCCTGGCGGGAACAGCAAAATATCACC
CGGTCGGCAAACAAATTCTCGTCCCTGATTTTTCACCACCCCCTGACCGCGAATGGTGAGATTGAGAATA
TAACCTTTCATTCCCAGCGGTCGGTCGATAAAAAAATCGAGATAACCGTTGGCCTCAATCGGCGTTAAAC
CCGCCACCAGATGGGCATTAAACGAGTATCCCGGCAGCAGGGGATCATTTTGCGCTTCAGCCATACTTTT
CATACTCCCGCCATTCAGAGAAGAAACCAATTGTCCATATTGCATCAGACATTGCCGTCACTGCGTCTTT
TACTGGCTCTTCTCGCTAACCAAACCGGTAACCCCGCTTATTAAAAGCATTCTGTAACAAAGCGGGACCA
AAGCCATGACAAAAACGCGTAACAAAAGTGTCTATAATCACGGCAGAAAAGTCCACATTGATTATTTGCA
CGGCGTCACACTTTGCTATGCCATAGCATTTTTATCCATAAGATTAGCGGATCCTACCTGACGCTTTTTA
TCGCAACTCTCTACTGTTTCTCCATACCCGTTTTTTTGGGCTAGCGAATTCGAGCTCAGGAGTGTGAAAT
GCATAGTAAAGGAGAAGAACTTTTCACTGGAGTTGTCCCAATTCTTGTTGAATTAGATGGTGATGTTAAT
GGGCACAAATTTTCTGTCAGTGGAGAGGGTGAAGGTGATGCAACATACGGAAAACTTACCCTTAAATTTA
TTTGCACTACTGGAAAACTACCTGTTCCATGGCCAACACTTGTCACTACTTTCGCGTATGGTCTTCAATG
CTTTGCGAGATACCCAGATCATATGAAACAGCATGACTTTTTCAAGAGTGCCATGCCCGAAGGTTATGTA
CAGGAAAGAACTATATTTTTCAAAGATGACGGGAACTACAAGACACGTGCTGAAGTCAAGTTTGAAGGTG
ATACCCTTGTTAATAGAATCGAGTTAAAAGGTATTGATTTTAAAGAAGATGGAAACATTCTTGGACACAA
ATTGGAATACAACTATAACTCACACAATGTATACATCATGGCAGACAAACAAAAGAATGGAATCAAAGTT
AACTTCAAAATTAGACACAACATTGAAGATGGAAGCGTTCAACTAGCAGACCATTATCAACAAAATACTC
CAATTGGCGATGGCCCTGTCCTTTTACCAGACAACCATTACCTGTCCACACAATCTAAACTTTCGAAAGA
TCCCAACGAAAAGAGAGACCACATGGTCCTTCTTGAGTTTGTAACAGCTGCTGGGATTACACATGGCATG
GATGAACTATACAAAGCTGCCGTTAAATCTGGCACCAAAGCTAAACGTGCTCAGCGTCCGGCAAAATATA
GCTACGTTGACGAAAACGGCGAAACTAAAACCTGGACTGGCCAAGGCCGTACTCCAGCTGTAATCAAAAA
AGCAATGGATGAGCAAGGTAAATCCCTCGACGATTTCCTGATCAAGCAATAAAGCTCTAGAGTCGACCTG
CAGGCATGCAAGCTTGGCTGTTTTGGCGGATGAGAGAAGATTTTCAGCCTGATACAGATTAAATCAGAAC
GCAGAAGCGGTCTGATAAAACAGAATTTGCCTGGCGGCAGTAGCGCGGTGGTCCCACCTGACCCCATGCC
GAACTCAGAAGTGAAACGCCGTAGCGCCGATGGTAGTGTGGGGTCTCCCCATGCGAGAGTAGGGAACTGC
CAGGCATCAAATAAAACGAAAGGCTCAGTCGAAAGACTGGGCCTTTCGTTTTATCTGTTGTTTGTCGGTG
AACGCTCTCCTGAGTAGGACAAATCCGCCGGGAGCGGATTTGAACGTTGCGAAGCAACGGCCCGGAGGGT
GGCGGGCAGGACGCCCGCCATAAACTGCCAGGCATCAAATTAAGCAGAAGGCCATCCTGACGGATGGCCT
TTTTGCGTTTCTACAAACTCTTTTGTTTATTTTTCTAAATACATTCAAATATGTATCCGCTCATGAGACA
ATAACCCTGATAAATGCTTCAATAATATTGAAAAAGGAAGAGTATGAGTATTCAACATTTCCGTGTCGCC
CTTATTCCCTTTTTTGCGGCATTTTGCCTTCCTGTTTTTGCTCACCCAGAAACGCTGGTGAAAGTAAAAG
ATGCTGAAGATCAGTTGGGTGCAGCAAACTATTAACTGGCGAACTACTTACTCTAGCTTCCCGGCAACAA
TTAATAGACTGGATGGAGGCGGATAAAGTTGCAGGACCACTTCTGCGCTCGGCCCTTCCGGCTGGCTGGT
TTATTGCTGATAAATCTGGAGCCGGTGAGCGTGGGTCTCGCGGTATCATTGCAGCACTGGGGCCAGATGG
TAAGCCCTCCCGTATCGTAGTTATCTACACGACGGGGAGTCAGGCAACTATGGATGAACGAAATAGACAG
ATCGCTGAGATAGGTGCCTCACTGATTAAGCATTGGTAACTGTCAGACCAAGTTTACTCATATATACTTT
AGATTGATT
[125 nt withheld, positions 3230-3354]
C
[141 nt withheld, positions 3356-3496]
CCTTTGACGTTGGAGTCCACGTTCTTT
[37 nt withheld, positions 3524-3560]
ACCCTATCTCGGGCTATTCTTTTGATTTATAAGGGATTTTGCCGATTTCGGCCTATTGGTTAAAAAATGA
GCTGATTTAACAAAAATTTAACGCGAATTTTAACAAAATATTAACGTTTACAATTTAAAAGGATCTAGGT
GAAGATCCTTTTTGATAATCTCATGACCAAAATCCCTTAACGTGAGTTTTCGTTCCACTGAGCGTCAGAC
CCCGTAGAAAAGATCAAAGGATCTTCTTGAGATCCTTTTTTTCTGCGCGTAATCTGCTGCTTGCAAACAA
AAAAACCACCGCTACCAGCGGTGGTTTGTTTGCCGGATCAAGAGCTACCAACTCTTTTTCCGAAGGTAAC
TGGCTTCAGCAGAGCGCAGATACCAAATACTGTCCTTCTAGTGTAGCCGTAGTTAGGCCACCACTTCAAG
AACTCTGTAGCACCGCCTACATACCTCGCTCTGCTAATCCTGTTACCAGTCAGGCATTTGAGAAGCACAC
GGTCACACTGCTTCCGGTAGTCAATAAACCGGTAAACCAGCAATAGACATAAGCGGCTATTTAACGACCC
TGCCCTGAACCGACGACCGGGTCGAATTTGCTTTCGAATTTCTGCCATTCATCCGCTTATTATCACTTAT
TCAGGCGTAGCAACCAGGCGTTTAAGGGCACCAATAACTGCCTTAAAAAAATTACGCCCCGCCCTGCCAC
TCATCGCAGTACTGTTGTAATTCATTAAGCATTCTGCCGACATGGAAGCCATCACAAACGGCATGATGAA
CCTGAATCGCCAGCGGCATCAGCACCTTGTCGCCTTGCGTATAATATTTGCCCATGGTGAAAACGGGGGC
GAAGAAGTTGTCCATATTGGCCACGTTTAAATCAAAACTGGTGAAACTCACCCAGGGATTGGCTGAGACG
AAAAACATATTCTCAATAAACCCTTTAGGGAAATAGGCCAGGTTTTCACCGTAACACGCCACATCTTGCG
AATATATGTGTAGAAACTGCCGGAAATCGTCGTGGTATTCACTCCAGAGCGATGAAAACGTTTCAGTTTG
CTCATGGAAAACGGTGTAACAAGGGTGAACACTATCCCATATCACCAGCTCACCGTCTTTCATTGCCATA
CGGAATTCCGGATGAGCATTCATCAGGCGGGCAAGAATGTGAATAAAGGCCGGATAAAACTTGTGCTTAT
TTTTCTTTACGGTCTTTAAAAAGGCCGTAATATCCAGCTGAACGGTCTGGTTATAGGTACATTGAGCAAC
TGACTGAAATGCCTCAAAATGTTCTTTACGATGCCATTGGGATATATCAACGGTGGTATATCCAGTGATT
TTTTTCTCCATTTTAGCTTCCTTAGCTCCTGAAAATCTCGATAACTCAAAAAATACGCCCGGTAGTGATC
TTATTTCATTATGGTGAAAGTTGGAACCTCTTACGTGCCGATCAACGTCTCATTTTCGCCAAAAGTTGGC
CCAGGGCTTCCCGGTATCAACAGGGACACCAGGATTTATTTATTCTGCGAAGTGATCTTCCGTCACAGGT
ATTTATTCGGCGCAAAGTGCGTCGGGTGATGCTGCCAACTTACTGATTTAGTGTATGATGGTGTTTTTGA
GGTGCTCCAGTGGCTTCTGTTTCTATCAGCTGTCCCTCCTGTTCAGCTACTGACGGGGTGGTGCGTAACG
GCAAAAGCACCGCCGGACATCAGCGCTAGCGGAGTGTATACTGGCTTACTATGTTGGCACTGATGAGGGT
GTCAGTGAAGTGCTTCATGTGGCAGGAGAAAAAAGGCTGCACCGGTGCGTCAGCAGAATATGTGATACAG
GATATATTCCGCTTCCTCGCTCACTGACTCGCTACGCTCGGTCGTTCGACTGCGGCGAGCGGAAATGGCT
TACGAACGGGGCGGAGATTTCCTGGAAGATGCCAGGAAGATACTTAACAGGGAAGTGAGAGGGCCGCGGC
AAAGCCGTTTTTCCATAGGCTCCGCCCCCCTGACAAGCATCACGAAATCTGACGCTCAAATCAGTGGTGG
CGAAACCCGACAGGACTATAAAGATACCAGGCGTTTCCCCCTGGCGGCTCCCTCGTGCGCTCTCCTGTTC
CTGCCTTTCGGTTTACCGGTGTCATTCCGCTGTTATGGCCGCGTTTGTCTCATTCCACGCCTGACACTCA
GTTCCGGGTAGGCAGTTCGCTCCAAGCTGGACTGTATGCACGAACCCCCCGTTCAGTCCGACCGCTGCGC
CTTATCCGGTAACTATCGTCTTGAGTCCAACCCGGAAAGACATGCAAAAGCACCACTGGCAGCAGCCACT
GGTAATTGATTTAGAGGAGTTAGTCTTGAAGTCATGCGCCGGTTAAGGCTAAACTGAAAGGACAAGTTTT
GGTGACTGCGCTCCTCCAAGCCAGTTACCTCGGTTCAAAGAGTTGGTAGCTCAGAGAACCTTCGAAAAAC
CGCCCTGCAAGGCGGTTTTTTCGTTTTCAGAGCAAGAGATTACGCGCAGACCAAAACGATCTCAAGAAGA
TCATCTTATTAATCAGATAAAATATTTCTAGGCTCATGAGCCCGAAGTGGCGAGCCCGATCTTCCCCATC
GGTGATGTCGGCGATATAGGCGCCAGCAACCGCACCTGTGGCGCCGGTGATGCCGGCCACGATGCGTCCG
GCGTAGAGGATCTGCTCATGTTTGACAGCTTATC
Features (pLannotate 1.2.2; 20 found; start..end, strand, type, name):
     96..974     -  CDS            araC: L-arabinose regulatory protein; araC
   1001..1285    +  promoter       araBAD promoter: araBAD; promoter of the L-arabinose operon of E. coli; the araC regulatory gene is transcribed in the opposite direction (Guzman et al., 1995)
   1335..2045    +  CDS            GFPmut2: GFPmut2 is a basic (constitutively fluorescent) green fluorescent protein published in 1996, derived from Aequorea victoria. It is reported to be a very rapidly-maturing weak dimer.
   2016..2219    +  CDS            hns (fragment): HNS_ECOLI - Also known as bglY From Escherichia coli (strain K12).
   2225..2255    +  misc_feature   MCS (fragment): pUC18/19 multiple cloning site
   2339..2454    +  ncRNA          5S rRNA: Accession: RF00001 - 5S ribosomal RNA
   2458..2544    +  terminator     rrnB T1 terminator: Escherichia coli rrnB; transcription terminator T1 from the E. coli rrnB gene
   2636..2663    +  terminator     rrnB T2 terminator: transcription terminator T2 from the E. coli rrnB gene
   2682..2773    +  promoter       AmpR promoter: bla
   2774..2893    +  CDS            AmpR (fragment): β-lactamase; bla; confers resistance to ampicillin, carbenicillin, and related antibiotics
   2894..3188    +  CDS            bla(M) (fragment): β-lactamase lacking the signal sequence; bla(M); allows cytosolic expression of β-lactamase
   3231..3611    +  rep_origin     M13 ori (sequence partly withheld): M13 bacteriophage origin of replication; arrow indicates direction of (+) strand synthesis
   3797..4030    +  rep_origin     ori (fragment): high-copy-number ColE1/pMB1/pBR322/pUC origin of replication
   4242..4901    -  CDS            CmR: chloramphenicol acetyltransferase; cat; confers resistance to chloramphenicol
   4902..5004    -  promoter       cat promoter: promoter of the E. coli cat gene encoding chloramphenicol acetyltransferase
   5125..5268    +  mobile_element IS1 (fragment): prokaryotic transposable element IS1
   5387..5442    -  rep_origin     RSF ori (fragment): Plasmids containing the RSF 1030 origin of replication can be propagated in E. coli cells that contain additional plasmids with compatible origins.
   5530..6075    -  rep_origin     p15A ori: Plasmids containing the medium-copy-number p15A origin of replication can be propagated in E. coli cells that contain a second plasmid with the ColE1 origin.
   6112..6232    -  CDS            TcR (fragment): tetracycline efflux protein; tet; confers resistance to tetracycline
   6242..6       +  promoter       tet promoter (fragment) (across the origin): E. coli promoter for tetracycline efflux protein gene
