[The description below was written by a language model from this plasmid's Addgene catalogue record and pLannotate feature annotations shown in this document.]
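Description:
pRD198 is a bacterial expression plasmid built on the pBAD33 backbone for arabinose-inducible production of mEGFP_H-NSdbd (also called mEGFP HI-NESS) in Escherichia coli and, potentially, other bacteria. It replicates from the p15A origin, which keeps copy number low to moderate and makes the plasmid compatible with ColE1-type plasmids in the same cell. Selection is by chloramphenicol through a cat gene driven by its own promoter. The feature tables also show backbone remnants that are not functional markers: truncated β-lactamase and tetracycline-resistance fragments, partial ColE1 and RSF origin fragments, an IS1 fragment, and a filamentous phage (f1/M13) origin.

The payload is an 894 bp synthetic fusion inserted by Gibson cloning downstream of the araBAD promoter, with the divergently transcribed araC regulator present on the plasmid, so that expression is repressed without L-arabinose and induced in its presence. The open reading frame begins with a green fluorescent protein, which the automated annotation matches to GFPmut2 but the catalogue identifies as mEGFP. This is followed by a fragment of the E. coli hns gene, corresponding to the DNA-binding domain of the nucleoid-associated protein H-NS. A residual piece of the multiple cloning site, a 5S rRNA segment and the rrnB T1 and T2 terminators lie downstream and terminate transcription. The fusion serves as a genetically encoded fluorescent DNA label, in which the H-NS domain targets the fluorophore to chromosomal DNA for imaging in living cells. The sequencing-derived and depositor sequences differ by only a few bases in length and share the same feature layout.
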