Addgene plasmid #163101: pRD198
Purpose: Expression of mEGFP_H-NSdbd in Escherichia coli (and, potentially, other bacteria)
Depositing lab: Remus Dame. Depositing organization: Leiden University. Publication: HI-NESS: a family of genetically encoded DNA labels based on a bacterial nucleoid-associated protein. Rashid FM, Mahlandt E, van der Vaart M, Boer DEC, Varela Alvarez M, Henneman B, Brocken DJW, Voskamp P, Blok AJ, Shimizu TS, Meijer AH, Luijsterburg MS, Goedhart J, Cremazy FGE, Dame RT. Nucleic Acids Res. 2021 Nov 4. pii: 6414584. doi: 10.1093/nar/gkab993. PubMed 34734265.
Backbone
  Vector backbone: pBAD33
  Backbone size w/o insert (bp): 5351
  Vector type: Bacterial Expression
Growth in bacteria
  Bacterial resistance: Chloramphenicol, 25 μg/mL
  Growth temperature: 37°C
  Growth strain: DH5alpha
  Copy number: Low Copy
Gene/Insert
  Gene/Insert name: mEGFP_H-NSdbd (alt name: mEGFP HI-NESS)
  Species: Synthetic
  Insert size (bp): 894
  Promoter: araBAD promoter
  Cloning method: Gibson Cloning
Terms and licenses: Academic/Nonprofit Terms; Industry Terms: Not Available to Industry
How to cite: pRD198 was a gift from Remus Dame (Addgene plasmid # 163101 ; http://n2t.net/addgene:163101 ; RRID:Addgene_163101)
